>Addgene plasmid #193840 | eNme2-C TadCBEa | addgene full sequence | sequence record 379988 | Addgene NGS Result
TGATTATTGACTAGTTATTAATAGTAATCAATTACGGGGTCATTAGTTCATAGCCCATATATGGAGTTCC
GCGTTACATAACTTACGGTAAATGGCCCGCCTGGCTGACCGCCCAACGACCCCCGCCCATTGACGTCAAT
AATGACGTATGTTCCCATAGTAACGCCAATAGGGACTTTCCATTGACGTCAATGGGTGGAGTATTTACGG
TAAACTGCCCACTTGGCAGTACATCAAGTGTATCATATGCCAAGTACGCCCCCTATTGACGTCAATGACG
GTAAATGGCCCGCCTGGCATTATGCCCAGTACATGACCTTATGGGACTTTCCTACTTGGCAGTACATCTA
CGTATTAGTCATCGCTATTACCATGGTGATGCGGTTTTGGCAGTACATCAATGGGCGTGGATAGCGGTTT
GACTCACGGGGATTTCCAAGTCTCCACCCCATTGACGTCAATGGGAGTTTGTTTTGGCACCAAAATCAAC
GGGACTTTCCAAAATGTCGTAACAACTCCGCCCCATTGACGCAAATGGGCGGTAGGCGTGTACGGTGGGA
GGTCTATATAAGCAGAGCTGGTTTAGTGAACCGTCAGATCCGCTAGAGATCCGCGGCCGCTAATACGACT
CACTATAGGGAGAGCCGCCACCATGAAACGGACAGCCGACGGAAGCGAGTTCGAGTCACCAAAGAAGAAG
CGGAAAGTCAGTTCTGAGGTGGAGTTTTCCCACGAGTACTGGATGAGACATGCCCTGACCCTGGCCAAGA
GGGCACGGGATGAGGGGGCGGGTCCTGTGGGAGCCGTGCTGGTGCTGAACAATAGAGTGATCGGCGAGGG
CTGGAACAGAGCCATCGGCCTGCACGACCCAACAGCCCATGCCGAAATTATGGCCCTGAGACAGGGCGGC
CTGGTCATGCAGAACTACAGACTGTTTGACGCCACCCTGTACGTGACATTCGAGCCTTGCGTGATGTGCG
CCGGCGCCATGATCAACTCTAGGATCGGCCGCGTGGTGTTTGGCGTGAGGAACTCAAAAAGAGGCGCCGC
AGGCTCCCTGATGAACGTGCTGAACTACCCCGGCATGAATCACCGCGTCGAAATTACCGAGGGAATCCTG
GCAGATGAATGTGCCGCCCTGCTGTGCGATTTCTATCGGATGCCTAGACAGGTGTTCAATTCTCAGAAGA
AGGCCCAGAGCTCCATCAACTCTGGCGGATCTAGCGGAGGATCCTCTGGCAGCGAGACACCAGGAACAAG
CGAGTCAGCAACACCAGAGAGCAGTGGCGGCAGCAGCGGCGGCAGCGCAGCATTCAAGCCTAACCCAATC
AATTACATCCTGGGACTGGCAATCGGAATCGCATCCGTGGGATGGGCTATGGTGGAGATCGACGAGGAGG
GGAATCCTATCCGGCTGATCGATCTGGGCGTGAGAGTGTTTGAGAGGGCCGAGGTGCCAAAGACCGGCGA
TTCTCTGGCTATGGCCCGGAGACTGGCACGGAGCGTGAGGCGCCTGACACGGAGAAGGGCACACAGGCTG
CTGAGGGCACGCCGGCTGCTGAAGAGAGAGGGCGTGCTGCAGGCAGCAGACTTCGATGAGAATGGCCTGA
TCACGAGCTTGCCAAACACCCCCTGGCAGCTGAGAGCAGCCGCCCTGGACAGGAAGCTGACACCACTGGA
GTGGTCTGCCGTGCTGCTGCACCTGATCAAGCACCGCGGCTACCTGAGCCAGCGGAAGAACGAGGGAGAG
ACAGCAGCCAAGGAGCTGGGCGCCCTGCTGAAGGGAGTGGCCAACAATGCCCACGCCCTGCAGACCGGCG
ATTTCAGGACACCTGCCGAGCTGGCCCTGAATAAGTTTGAGAAGGAGTCCGGCCACATCAGAAACCAGAG
GGGCGACTATAGCCACACCTTCTCCCGCAAGGATCTGCAGGCCGAGCTGATCCTGCTGTTCGAGAAGCAG
AAGGAGTTTGGCAATCCACACGTGAGCGGAGGCCTGAAGGAGGGAATCGAGACCCTGCTGATGACACAGA
GGCCTGCCCTGTCCGGCGACGCAGTGCAGAAGATGCTGGGGCACTGCACCCTCGAGCCTACAGAGCCAAA
GGCCGCCAAGAACACCTACACAGCCGAGCGGTTTATCTGGCTGACAAAGCTGAACAATCTGAGAATCCTG
GAGCAGGGATCCGAGAGGCCACTGACCGACACAGAGAGGTCCACCCTGATGGATGAGCCTTACCGGAAGT
CTAAACTGACATATGCCCAGGCCAGAAAGCTGCTGGGCCTGGAGGACACCGCCTTCTTTAAGGGCCTGAG
ATACGGCAAGGATAATGCCGAGGCCTCCACACTGATGGAGATGAAGGCCTATCACGCCATCTCTCGCGCC
CTGGAGAAGGAGGGCCTGAAGGACAAGAAGTCCCCCCTGAACCTGAGCTCCGAGCTGCAGGATGAGATCG
GCACCGCCTTCTCTCTGTTTAAGACCGACGAGGATATCACAGGCCGCCTGAAGGACAGGGTGCAGCCTGA
GATCCTGGAGGCCCTGCTGAAGCACATCTCTTTCGATAAGTTTGTGCAGATCAGCCTGAAGGCCCTGAGA
AGGATCGTGCCACTGATGGAGCAGGGCAAGCGGTACGACGAGGCCTGCGCCGAGATCTACGGCGTTCACT
ATGGCAAGAAGAACACAGAGGAGAAGATCTATCTGCCCCCTATCCCTGCCGACGAGATCAGAAATCCTGT
GGTGCTGAGGGCCCTGTCCCAGGCAAGAAAAGTGATCAACGGAGTGGTGCGCCGGTACGGATCTCCAGCC
CGGATCCACATCGAGACCGCCAGAGAAGTGGGCAAGAGCTTCAAGGACCGGAAGGAGATCGCGAAGAGAC
AGGAGGAGAATCGCAAGGATCGGGAGAAGGCCGCCGCCAAGTTTAGGGAGTACTTCCCTAACTTTGTGGG
CGAGCCAAAGTCTAAGGACATCCTGAAGCTGCGCCTGTACGAGCAGCAGCACGGCAAGTGTCTGTATAGC
GGCAAAGAGATCAATCTGGTGCGGCTGAACGAGAAGGGCTATGTGGAGATCGATCACGCCCTGCCTTTCT
CCAGAACCTGGGACGATTCTTTTAACAATAAGGTGCTGGTGCTGGGCAGCGAGAACCAGAATAAGGGCAA
TCAGACACCATACGAGTATTTCAATGGCAAGGACAACTCCAGGGAGTGGCAGGAGTTCAAGGCCCGCGTG
GAGACCTCTAGATTTCCCAGTAGCAAGAAGCAGCGGATCCTGCTGCAGAAGTTCGACGAGGATGGCTTTA
AGGAGTGCAACCTGAATGACACCAGATACGTGAACCGGTTCCTGTGCCAGTTTGTGGCCGATCACATCCT
GCTGACCGGCAAGGGCAAGAGAAGGGTGGTCGCCTCTAATGGCCAGATCACAAACCTGCTGAGGGGGTTT
TGGAGACTGAGGAAGGTGCGGGCAGAGAATGACAGACACCACGCACTGGATGCAGTGGTGGTGGCATGCA
GCACCGTGGCAATGCAGCAGAAGATCACAAGATTCGTGAGGTATAAGGAGATGAACGCCTTTGACGGCAA
GACCGTCGATAAGGAGACAGGCAAGGTGCTGTACCAGAAGACCCACTTCCCCCAGCCTTGGGAGTTCTTT
GCCCAGGAAGTTATGATCCGGGTGTTCGGCAAGCCAGACGGCAAGCCTGAGTTTGAGGAGGCCGATACCC
CAGAGAAGCTGAGGACACTGCTGGCAGAGAAGCTGTCTAGCAGGCCAGAGGCAGTGCACGAGTACGTGAC
CCCGCTGTTCGTGTCCAGGGCACCCAATCGGAAGATGTCTGGCGCCCACAAGGACACACTGAGAAGCGCC
AAGAGGTTTGTGAAGCACAACGAGAAGATCTCCGTGAAGAGAGTGTGGCTGACCGAGATCAAGCTGGCCG
ATCTGGAGAACATGGTGAATTACAAGAACGGCAGGGAGATCGAGCTGTATGAGGCCCTGAAGGCAAGGCT
GGAGGCCTACGGAGGAAATGCCAAGCAGGCCTTCGACCCAAAGGATAACCCCTTTTATAAGAAGGGAGGA
CAGCTGGTGAAGGCCGTGCGGGTGGAGAAGACCCAGAAAAGCGGCGTGCTGCTGAATAAGAAGAACGCCT
ACACAATCGCCGACAATGGTGATATGGTGAGAGTGGACGTGTTCTGTAAGGTGGATAAGAAGGGCAAGAA
TCAGTACTTTATCGTGCCTATCTATGCCTGGCAGGTGGCCGAGAACATCCTGCCAGACATCGATTGCAAG
GGCTACAGAATCGACGATAGCTATACATTCTGTTTTTCCCTGCACAAGTATGACCTGATCGCCTTCCAGA
AGGATGAGAAGTCCAAGGTGGAGTTTGCCTACTATATCAATTGCGACTCCTCTAGCGGCGGGTTCTACCT
GGCCTGGCACGATAAGGGCAGCAGGGAGCAGCGGTTTCGCATCTCCACCCAGAATCTGGCGCTGATCCAG
AAGTATCAGGTGAACGAGCTGGGCAAGGAGATCAGGCCATGTCGGCTGAAGAAGCGCCCACCCGTGAGCG
GCGGGAGCGGCGGGAGCGGGGGGAGCACTAATCTGAGCGACATCATTGAGAAGGAGACTGGGAAACAGCT
GGTCATTCAGGAGTCCATCCTGATGCTGCCTGAGGAGGTGGAGGAAGTGATCGGCAACAAGCCAGAGTCT
GACATCCTGGTGCACACCGCCTACGACGAGTCCACAGATGAGAATGTGATGCTGCTGACCTCTGACGCCC
CCGAGTATAAGCCTTGGGCCCTGGTCATCCAGGATTCTAACGGCGAGAATAAGATCAAGATGCTGAGCGG
AGGATCCGGAGGATCTGGAGGCAGCACCAACCTGTCTGACATCATCGAGAAGGAGACAGGCAAGCAGCTG
GTCATCCAGGAGAGCATCCTGATGCTGCCCGAAGAAGTCGAAGAAGTGATCGGAAACAAGCCTGAGAGCG
ATATCCTGGTCCATACCGCCTACGACGAGAGTACCGACGAAAATGTGATGCTGCTGACATCCGACGCCCC
AGAGTATAAGCCCTGGGCTCTGGTCATCCAGGATTCCAACGGAGAGAACAAAATCAAAATGCTGTCTGGC
GGCTCAAAAAGAACCGCCGACGGCAGCGAATTCGAGCCCAAGAAGAAGAGGAAAGTCTAACCGGTCATCA
TCACCATCACCATTGAGTTTAAACCCGCTGATCAGCCTCGACTGTGCCTTCTAGTTGCCAGCCATCTGTT
GTTTGCCCCTCCCCCGTGCCTTCCTTGACCCTGGAAGGTGCCACTCCCACTGTCCTTTCCTAATAAAATG
AGGAAATTGCATCGCATTGTCTGAGTAGGTGTCATTCTATTCTGGGGGGTGGGGTGGGGCAGGACAGCAA
GGGGGAGGATTGGGAAGACAATAGCAGGCATGCTGGGGATGCGGTGGGCTCTATGGCTTCTGAGGCGGAA
AGAACCAGCTGGGGCTCGATACCGTCGACCTCTAGCTAGAGCTTGGCGTAATCATGGTCATAGCTGTTTC
CTGTGTGAAATTGTTATCCGCTCACAATTCCACACAACATACGAGCCGGAAGCATAAAGTGTAAAGCCTA
GGGTGCCTAATGAGTGAGCTAACTCACATTAATTGCGTTGCGCTCACTGCCCGCTTTCCAGTCGGGAAAC
CTGTCGTGCCAGCTGCATTAATGAATCGGCCAACGCGCGGGGAGAGGCGGTTTGCGTATTGGGCGCACTT
CCGCTTCCTCGCTCACTGACTCGCTGCGCTCGGTCGTTCGGCTGCGGCGAGCGGTATCAGCTCACTCAAA
GGCGGTAATACGGTTATCCACAGAATCAGGGGATAACGCAGGAAAGAACATGTGAGCAAAAGGCCAGCAA
AAGGCCAGGAACCGTAAAAAGGCCGCGTTGCTGGCGTTTTTCCATAGGCTCCGCCCCCCTGACGAGCATC
ACAAAAATCGACGCTCAAGTCAGAGGTGGCGAAACCCGACAGGACTATAAAGATACCAGGCGTTTCCCCC
TGGAAGCTCCCTCGTGCGCTCTCCTGTTCCGACCCTGCCGCTTACCGGATACCTGTCCGCCTTTCTCCCT
TCGGGAAGCGTGGCGCTTTCTCATAGCTCACGCTGTAGGTATCTCAGTTCGGTGTAGGTCGTTCGCTCCA
AGCTGGGCTGTGTGCACGAACCCCCCGTTCAGCCCGACCGCTGCGCCTTATCCGGTAACTATCGTCTTGA
GTCCAACCCGGTAAGACACGACTTATCGCCACTGGCAGCAGCCACTGGTAACAGGATTAGCAGAGCGAGG
TATGTAGGCGGTGCTACAGAGTTCTTGAAGTGGTGGCCTAACTACGGCTACACTAGAAGAACAGTATTTG
GTATCTGCGCTCTGCTGAAGCCAGTTACCTTCGGAAAAAGAGTTGGTAGCTCTTGATCCGGCAAACAAAC
CACCGCTGGTAGCGGTGGTTTTTTTGTTTGCAAGCAGCAGATTACGCGCAGAAAAAAAGGATCTCAAGAA
GATCCTTTGATCTTTTCTACGGGGTCTGACACTCAGTGGAACGAAAACTCACGTTAAGGGATTTTGGTCA
TGAGATTATCAAAAAGGATCTTCACCTAGATCCTTTTAAATTAAAAATGAAGTTTTAAATCAATCTAAAG
TATATATGAGTAAACTTGGTCTGACAGTTACCAATGCTTAATCAGTGAGGCACCTATCTCAGCGATCTGT
CTATTTCGTTCATCCATAGTTGCCTGACTCCCCGTCGTGTAGATAACTACGATACGGGAGGGCTTACCAT
CTGGCCCCAGTGCTGCAATGATACCGCGGGACCCACGCTCACCGGCTCCAGATTTATCAGCAATAAACCA
GCCAGCCGGAAGGGCCGAGCGCAGAAGTGGTCCTGCAACTTTATCCGCCTCCATCCAGTCTATTAATTGT
TGCCGGGAAGCTAGAGTAAGTAGTTCGCCAGTTAATAGTTTGCGCAACGTTGTTGCCATTGCTACAGGCA
TCGTGGTGTCACGCTCGTCGTTTGGTATGGCTTCATTCAGCTCCGGTTCCCAACGATCAAGGCGAGTTAC
ATGATCCCCCATGTTGTGCAAAAAAGCGGTTAGCTCCTTCGGTCCTCCGATCGTTGTCAGAAGTAAGTTG
GCCGCAGTGTTATCACTCATGGTTATGGCAGCACTGCATAATTCTCTTACTGTCATGCCATCCGTAAGAT
GCTTTTCTGTGACTGGTGAGTACTCAACCAAGTCATTCTGAGAATAGTGTATGCGGCGACCGAGTTGCTC
TTGCCCGGCGTCAATACGGGATAATACCGCGCCACATAGCAGAACTTTAAAAGTGCTCATCATTGGAAAA
CGTTCTTCGGGGCGAAAACTCTCAAGGATCTTACCGCTGTTGAGATCCAGTTCGATGTAACCCACTCGTG
CACCCAACTGATCTTCAGCATCTTTTACTTTCACCAGCGTTTCTGGGTGAGCAAAAACAGGAAGGCAAAA
TGCCGCAAAAAAGGGAATAAGGGCGACACGGAAATGTTGAATACTCATACTCTTCCTTTTTCAATATTAT
TGAAGCATTTATCAGGGTTATTGTCTCATGAGCGGATACATATTTGAATGTATTTAGAAAAATAAACAAA
TAGGGGTTCCGCGCACATTTCCCCGAAAAGTGCCACCTGACGTCGACGGATCGGGAGATCGATCTCCCGA
TCCCCTAGGGTCGACTCTCAGTACAATCTGCTCTGATGCCGCATAGTTAAGCCAGTATCTGCTCCCTGCT
TGTGTGTTGGAGGTCGCTGAGTAGTGCGCGAGCAAAATTTAAGCTACAACAAGGCAAGGCTTGACCGACA
ATTGCATGAAGAATCTGCTTAGGGTTAGGCGTTTTGCGCTGCTTCGCGATGTACGGGCCAGATATACGCG
TTGACAT
Features (pLannotate 1.2.2; 17 found; start..end, strand, type, name):
    376..579     +  promoter       CMV promoter: human cytomegalovirus (CMV) immediate early promoter
    621..639     +  promoter       T7 promoter: promoter for bacteriophage T7 RNA polymerase
    713..1204    +  CDS            tadA: TADA_ECOLI - Also known as yfhC. Experimental evidence at protein level: Swiss-Prot protein existence level 1. Catalyzes the deamination of adenosine to inosine at the wobble position 34 of tRNA(Arg2). Essential for cell viability. From Escherichia coli (strain K12).
   1307..4546    +  CDS            cas9: CAS9_NEIMA - Experimental evidence at protein level: Swiss-Prot protein existence level 1. CRISPR (clustered regularly interspaced short palindromic repeat) is an adaptive immune system that provides protection against mobile genetic elements (viruses, transposable elements and conjugative plasmids). CRISPR clusters contain spacers, sequences complementary to antecedent mobile elements, and target invading nucleic acids. CRISPR clusters are transcribed and processed into CRISPR RNA (crRNA). In type II CRISPR systems correct processing of pre-crRNA requires a trans- encoded small RNA (tracrRNA)
   4856..5104    +  CDS            UGI: UNGI_BPPB2 - Experimental evidence at protein level: Swiss-Prot protein existence level 1. This protein binds specifically and reversibly to the host uracil-DNA glycosylase, preventing removal of uracil residues from PBS2 DNA by the host uracil-excision repair system. From Bacillus phage PBS2 (Bacteriophage PBS2).
   5222..5446    +  polyA_signal   bGH poly(A) signal: bovine growth hormone polyadenylation signal
   5450..5471    +  promoter       SV40 promoter (fragment): SV40 enhancer and early promoter
   5476..5492    +  misc_feature   MCS (fragment): pBluescript multiple cloning site
   5541..5557    -  protein_bind   lac operator: The lac repressor binds to the lac operator to inhibit transcription in E. coli. This inhibition can be relieved by adding lactose or isopropyl-β-D-thiogalactopyranoside (IPTG). lac repressor encoded by lacI
   5565..5595    -  promoter       lac promoter: promoter for the E. coli lac operon
   5610..5631    -  protein_bind   CAP binding site: CAP binding activates transcription in the presence of cAMP. E. coli catabolite activator protein
   5644..5736    -  CDS            lacI (fragment): lac repressor; lacI; The lac repressor binds to the lac operator to inhibit transcription in E. coli. This inhibition can be relieved by adding lactose or isopropyl-β-D-thiogalactopyranoside (IPTG).
   5919..6507    -  rep_origin     ori: high-copy-number ColE1/pMB1/pBR322/pUC origin of replication
   6678..7538    -  CDS            AmpR: β-lactamase; bla; confers resistance to ampicillin, carbenicillin, and related antibiotics
   7539..7643    -  promoter       AmpR promoter: bla
   7714..7758    -  misc_feature   bom (fragment): basis of mobility region from pBR322
   7913..375     +  enhancer       CMV enhancer (across the origin): human cytomegalovirus immediate early enhancer
