[The description below was written by a language model from this plasmid's Addgene catalogue record and pLannotate feature annotations shown in this document.]
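Description:
eNme2-C TadCBEa is a 7,917 bp mammalian expression plasmid built on a pCMV backbone and designed for transient expression of a cytosine base editor in mammalian cells. It is propagated in E. coli as a high-copy plasmid through a ColE1/pBR322-type origin and selected with ampicillin via the β-lactamase gene and its native promoter. Short remnants of lac regulatory elements, a lacI fragment, a pBR322 bom fragment, an SV40 promoter fragment and a multiple cloning site fragment are carried over from the backbone and have no evident role in the construct's function.

The payload of about 4.5 kb is a single fusion open reading frame driven by the CMV immediate-early enhancer and promoter and terminated by the bovine growth hormone polyadenylation signal. A T7 promoter lies just upstream of the coding region and could support in vitro transcription. The annotated frame begins with a TadA-derived deaminase domain. In the TadCBE series, this is a version of the E. coli tRNA adenosine deaminase evolved to deaminate cytosine in DNA rather than adenine. It is followed by a Neisseria meningitidis Cas9 homologue, named in the record as the eNme2-C variant, which supplies guide-RNA-programmed DNA targeting. A uracil glycosylase inhibitor (UGI) from phage PBS2 is annotated downstream. UGI blocks uracil excision repair, so the deaminated base is retained and resolves as a C•G-to-T•A change. An unannotated stretch lies between Cas9 and UGI, and the record does not state what it encodes, nor does it list linkers or nuclear localisation signals. No guide RNA cassette is annotated, so the guide would have to come from a separate construct.
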