Addgene plasmid #193840: eNme2-C TadCBEa
Purpose: Express TadCBEa (with eNme2-C variant) in mammalian cells
Depositing lab: David Liu. Depositing organization: Broad Institute. Publication: Evolution of an adenine base editor into a small, efficient cytosine base editor with low off-target activity. Neugebauer ME, Hsu A, Arbab M, Krasnow NA, McElroy AN, Pandey S, Doman JL, Huang TP, Raguram A, Banskota S, Newby GA, Tolar J, Osborn MJ, Liu DR. Nat Biotechnol. 2022 Nov 10. pii: 10.1038/s41587-022-01533-6. doi: 10.1038/s41587-022-01533-6. PubMed 36357719.
Backbone
  Vector backbone: pCMV with a BR322 origin
  Total vector size (bp): 7917
  Vector type: Mammalian Expression
Growth in bacteria
  Bacterial resistance: Ampicillin, 100 μg/mL
  Growth temperature: 37°C
  Growth strain: DH5alpha
  Copy number: High Copy
Gene/Insert
  Gene/Insert name: eNme2-C TadCBEa
  Insert size (bp): 4518
Terms and licenses: Academic/Nonprofit Terms; Industry Terms: Not Available to Industry
How to cite: eNme2-C TadCBEa was a gift from David Liu (Addgene plasmid # 193840 ; http://n2t.net/addgene:193840 ; RRID:Addgene_193840)
